Addgene plasmid #12863: DCT.VV.Orf175
Purpose: This plasmid was designed for screening purposes and may contain discrepancies relative to the current canonical GenBank version of the gene.
Depositing lab: Jack Bennink & Jon Yewdell. Depositing organization: National Institute of Allergy and Infectious Diseases (NIAID). Publication: Identification of poxvirus CD8+ T cell determinants to enable rational design and characterization of smallpox vaccines. Tscharke DC, Karupiah G, Zhou J, Palmore T, Irvine KR, Haeryfar SM, Williams S, Sidney J, Sette A, Bennink JR, Yewdell JW. J Exp Med. 2005 January 3; 201(1): 95–104. 10.1084/jem.20041912 PubMed 15623576.
Backbone
  Vector backbone: pcDNA 3.1D V5-His-TOPO
  Backbone manufacturer: Invitrogen
  Backbone size w/o insert (bp): 5514
  Vector type: Mammalian Expression
  Selectable markers: Neomycin (select with G418)
Growth in bacteria
  Bacterial resistance: Ampicillin, 100 μg/mL
  Growth temperature: 37°C
  Growth strain: DH5alpha
  Copy number: High Copy
Gene/Insert
  Gene/Insert name: VV.Orf175 (alt name: VV_WR_071)
  Species: Vaccinia Virus
  Insert size (bp): 222
  Cloning method: Restriction Enzyme; 5′ cloning site BamHI (not destroyed); 3′ cloning site BamHI (not destroyed)
  Sequencing primers: 5′ Universal T7
Terms and licenses: Academic/Nonprofit Terms; Industry Terms: Not Available to Industry
Depositor comments: Please see the Vaccinia kit page ( https://www.addgene.org/vvorf/ ) for more information. The kit page contains the supplemental VVOrfData spreadsheet, which includes important information about this plasmid. The plasmid and insert names provided here relate only to this library. The name of the ORF (if present) in VACV strain Copenhagen and the name of the ORF (if annotated) in VACV strain WR sequence can be found in VVOrfData spreadsheet. Please note that the amino acid sequence given for each ORF in the spreadsheet may contain some errors. Additionally, changes from the expected sequence may be present in these plasmids. Please see Addgene's quality control sequence and sequencing notes in the VVOrfData spreadsheet before ordering this plasmid.
How to cite: DCT.VV.Orf175 was a gift from Jack Bennink & Jon Yewdell (Addgene plasmid # 12863 ; http://n2t.net/addgene:12863 ; RRID:Addgene_12863)
