[The description below was written by a language model from this plasmid's Addgene catalogue record.]
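Description:
DCT.VV.Orf175 is a mammalian expression plasmid built on the commercial pcDNA 3.1D V5-His-TOPO backbone (about 5.5 kb without insert). It carries a short, 222 bp open reading frame from vaccinia virus, designated VV.Orf175 within its library and also recorded as VV_WR_071. The insert is listed as flanked by BamHI sites at both ends, both retained, and it can be sequenced from the upstream T7 priming site. The plasmid is maintained at high copy in E. coli under ampicillin selection. A neomycin resistance marker allows G418 selection of transfected mammalian cells. No feature table accompanies the record, so the promoter and tags are not explicitly stated. Vectors of this backbone family normally drive the insert from the CMV immediate-early promoter and offer C-terminal V5 and polyhistidine tags, but the record does not say whether this ORF is in frame with those tags.

The construct belongs to a library of individually cloned vaccinia virus ORFs made for screening, associated with work identifying poxvirus CD8+ T cell determinants to support the design and characterization of smallpox vaccines. In that setting, expressing a single viral ORF in mammalian cells allows testing of whether its product is recognised by virus-specific T cells. The plasmid and insert names are specific to the library, and the corresponding ORF names in the Copenhagen and WR strains are given in the library's supplementary data. The depositors caution that the clones were made for screening and may differ from the canonical gene sequence, so the insert should be checked against the available quality-control sequence before use.
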