>Addgene plasmid #12863 | DCT.VV.Orf175 | addgene partial sequence | sequence record 19252 | T7 5'-TAATACGACTCACTATAGGG-3'
CAGTACCCTTTACCGAATTCCAGCTGACCACCATGGATAAGTTGTACGCCGCTATATTTGGTGTATTTAT
GGGGTCTCCGGAAGATGATTTGACAGACTTTATAGAAATTGTTAAATCTGTTCTAAGTGATGAGAAAACA
GTCACATCAACTAATAATACCGGTTGTTGGGGTTGGTATTGGTTAATTATTATTTTTTTTATAGTTCTTA
TTCTACTACTATTGATATATTTGTATTTAAAAGTTGTTTGGTGAGCAATTCCCGGGGATCCGAATAAAGG
GTCAAGACAATTCTGCAGATATCCAGCACAGTGGCGGCCGCTCGAGTCTAGAGGGCCCGCGGTTCGAAGG
TAAGCCTATCCCTAACCCTCTCCTCGGTCTCGATTCTACGCGTACCGGTCATCATCACCATCACCATTGA
GTTTAAACCCGCTGATCAGCCTCGACTGTGCCTTCTAGTTGCCAGCCATCTGTTGTTTGCCCCTCCCCCG
TGCCTTCCTTGACCCTGGAAGGTGCCACTCCCACTGTCCTTTCCTAATAAAATGAGGAAATTGCATCGCA
TTGTCTGAGTAGGTGTCATTCTATTCTGGGGGGGTGGGGTGGGGCAGGACAGCAAGGGGG
